Addgene plasmid #218245: pCW57-CMV-MAAP6
Purpose: 1) Ectopic expression of MAAP6 protein in mammalian cells. 2) Packaging MAAP6 sequence into lentivirus for stable expression in mammalian cells.
Depositing lab: David Schaffer. Depositing organization: University of California, Berkeley. Publication: Evolving membrane-associated accessory protein variants for improved adeno-associated virus production. Schieferecke AJ, Lee H, Chen A, Kilaru V, Krish Williams J, Schaffer DV. Mol Ther. 2024 Feb 7;32(2):340-351. doi: 10.1016/j.ymthe.2023.12.015. Epub 2023 Dec 18. PubMed 38115579.
Backbone
  Vector backbone: pCW57.1
  Vector type: Lentiviral
  Selectable markers: Puromycin
Growth in bacteria
  Bacterial resistance: Ampicillin, 100 μg/mL
  Growth temperature: 37°C
  Growth strain: NEB Stable
  Copy number: Low Copy
Gene/Insert
  Gene/Insert name: Membrane-Associated Accessory Protein from Adeno-Associated Virus 6 driven by CMV promoter (alt names: MAAP6; MAAP-WT6)
  Species: Adeno-Associated Virus
  Promoter: CMV
  Cloning method: Restriction Enzyme; 5′ cloning site AgeI (unknown if destroyed); 3′ cloning site BamHI (unknown if destroyed)
Terms and licenses: Academic/Nonprofit Terms; Industry Terms: Not Available to Industry
How to cite: pCW57-CMV-MAAP6 was a gift from David Schaffer (Addgene plasmid # 218245 ; http://n2t.net/addgene:218245 ; RRID:Addgene_218245)
