[The description below was written by a language model from this plasmid's Addgene catalogue record and pLannotate feature annotations shown in this document.]
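Description:
pCW57-CMV-MAAP6 is a lentiviral transfer plasmid built on the pCW57.1 backbone that expresses the membrane-associated accessory protein (MAAP) of adeno-associated virus serotype 6 in mammalian cells. It can be used by direct transfection for ectopic expression, or packaged into lentivirus to generate stably expressing cell lines. In bacteria it is maintained through a ColE1/pUC-type origin and an ampicillin resistance gene. The catalogue lists it as low copy and grown in a recombination-deficient strain, as is common for repeat-containing lentiviral plasmids.

The viral portion has a third-generation, self-inactivating layout. An RSV promoter fused to a truncated HIV-1 5' LTR drives genomic RNA production. It is followed by the Ψ packaging signal with a gag fragment, the Rev response element, the cPPT/CTS, a WPRE, and a ΔU3 3' LTR with a downstream SV40 polyadenylation signal. Within this frame, the CMV immediate early enhancer and promoter drive the MAAP6 insert, which was cloned between AgeI and BamHI sites. The annotation software labels this roughly 360 nt region as a fragment of the AAV VP1 capsid gene. That label fits MAAP, which is encoded in an alternative reading frame overlapping the VP1 coding region.

Downstream, an hPGK promoter drives puromycin N-acetyltransferase followed by an rtTA3 reverse tetracycline transactivator, both carried over from pCW57.1. Puromycin allows selection of transduced cells. No Tet-responsive promoter is annotated, so MAAP6 expression appears to be constitutive from CMV and the rtTA is probably vestigial. According to the associated publication title, the plasmid belongs to work on evolving MAAP variants to improve AAV production, and its alternative name (MAAP-WT6) suggests it carries the wild-type serotype 6 sequence.
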