Features (pLannotate 1.2.2; 29 found; start..end, strand, type, name):
    158..391     -  misc_feature   RRE: The Rev response element (RRE) of HIV-1 allows for Rev-dependent mRNA export from the nucleus to the cytoplasm.
    537..900     -  CDS            HIV-1 gag (fragment): gag protein from human immunodeficiency virus 1; gag
    884..1009    -  misc_feature   HIV-1 Ψ: packaging signal of human immunodeficiency virus type 1
   1056..1236    -  LTR            5' LTR (truncated): truncated 5' long terminal repeat (LTR) from HIV-1
   1237..1463    -  promoter       RSV promoter: Rous sarcoma virus enhancer/promoter
   1491..1509    -  promoter       T3 promoter: promoter for bacteriophage T3 RNA polymerase
   1554..1570    -  protein_bind   lac operator: The lac repressor binds to the lac operator to inhibit transcription in E. coli. This inhibition can be relieved by adding lactose or isopropyl-β-D-thiogalactopyranoside (IPTG). lac repressor encoded by lacI
   1578..1608    -  promoter       lac promoter: promoter for the E. coli lac operon
   1623..1644    -  protein_bind   CAP binding site: CAP binding activates transcription in the presence of cAMP. E. coli catabolite activator protein
   1657..1749    -  CDS            lacI (fragment): lac repressor; lacI; The lac repressor binds to the lac operator to inhibit transcription in E. coli. This inhibition can be relieved by adding lactose or isopropyl-β-D-thiogalactopyranoside (IPTG).
   1932..2520    -  rep_origin     ori: high-copy-number ColE1/pMB1/pBR322/pUC origin of replication
   2691..3551    -  CDS            AmpR: β-lactamase; bla; confers resistance to ampicillin, carbenicillin, and related antibiotics
   3552..3615    -  promoter       AmpR promoter: bla
   3623..3758    -  rep_origin     SV40 ori: SV40 origin of replication
   3798..3919    -  polyA_signal   SV40 poly(A) signal: SV40 polyadenylation signal
   3991..4224    -  LTR            3' LTR (ΔU3): self-inactivating 3' long terminal repeat (LTR) from HIV-1
   4226..4297    -  CDS            nef (fragment): NEF_HV1Z2 - Experimental evidence at protein level: Swiss-Prot protein existence level 1. Extracellular Nef protein targets CD4(+) T-lymphocytes for apoptosis by interacting with CXCR4 surface receptors. From Human immunodeficiency virus type 1 group M subtype D (isolate Z2/CDC-Z34) (HIV-1).
   4323..4871    -  misc_feature   WPRE (fragment): woodchuck hepatitis virus posttranscriptional regulatory element
   4907..5017    -  CDS            VP48: 3 tandem repeats of the minimal activation domain of herpes simplex virus VP16 (Cheng et al., 2013)
   4947..5644    -  CDS            rtTA3 (fragment): reverse tetracycline transactivator 3 activates expression from Tet-responsive promoters in the presence of doxycycline
   5699..6295    -  CDS            PuroR (fragment): puromycin N-acetyltransferase; pac from Streptomyces; confers resistance to puromycin
   6305..6815    -  promoter       hPGK promoter: human phosphoglycerate kinase 1 promoter
   6850..7206    -  CDS            VP1 (fragment): CAPSD_AAV2S - Experimental evidence at protein level: Swiss-Prot protein existence level 1. Capsid protein self-assembles to form an icosahedral capsid with a T=1 symmetry, about 22 nm in diameter, and consisting of 60 copies of three size variants of the capsid protein VP1, VP2 and VP3 which differ in their N-terminus. The capsid encapsulates the genomic ssDNA. Binds to host cell heparan sulfate and uses host ITGA5-ITGB1 as coreceptor on the cell surface to provide virion attachment to target cell. This attachment induces virion internalization predominantly through clathrin-dependent endocyt
   7240..7258    -  promoter       T7 promoter: promoter for bacteriophage T7 RNA polymerase
   7274..7307    -  LTR            5' LTR (truncated) (fragment): truncated 5' long terminal repeat (LTR) from HIV-1
   7303..7506    -  promoter       CMV promoter: human cytomegalovirus (CMV) immediate early promoter
   7507..7886    -  enhancer       CMV enhancer: human cytomegalovirus immediate early enhancer
   7940..8057    -  misc_feature   cPPT/CTS: central polypurine tract and central termination sequence of HIV-1
   8099..8341    -  CDS            env (fragment): ENV_HV1H2 - Experimental evidence at protein level: Swiss-Prot protein existence level 1. [Transmembrane protein gp41]: Acts as a class I viral fusion protein. Under the current model, the protein has at least 3 conformational states: pre-fusion native state, pre-hairpin intermediate state, and post-fusion hairpin state. During fusion of viral and target intracellular membranes, the coiled coil regions (heptad repeats) assume a trimer-of-hairpins structure, positioning the fusion peptide in close proximity to the C-terminal region of the ectodomain. The formation of this structure appears to d
>Addgene plasmid #218245 | pCW57-CMV-MAAP6 | addgene full sequence | sequence record 449799 | Addgene NGS Result
TAAGGAGTGTATTAAGCTTGTGTAATTGTTAATTTCTCTGTCCCACTCCATCCAGGTCGTGTGATTCCAA
ATCTGTTCCAGAGATTTATTACTCCAACTAGCATTCCAAGGCACAGCAGTGGTGCAAATGAGTTTTCCAG
AGCAACCCCAAATCCCCAGGAGCTGTTGATCCTTTAGGTATCTTTCCACAGCCAGGATTCTTGCCTGGAG
CTGCTTGATGCCCCAGACTGTGAGTTGCAACAGATGCTGTTGCGCCTCAATAGCCCTCAGCAAATTGTTC
TGCTGCTGCACTATACCAGACAATAATTGTCTGGCCTGTACCGTCAGCGTCATTGACGCTGCGCCCATAG
TGCTTCCTGCTGCTCCCAAGAACCCAAGGAACAAAGCTCCTATTCCCACTGCTCTTTTTTCTCTCTGCAC
CACTCTTCTCTTTGCCTTGGTGGGTGCTACTCCTAATGGTTCAATTTTTACTACTTTATATTTATATAAT
TCACTTCTCCAATTGTCCCTCATATCTCCTCCTCCAGGTCTGAAGATCAGCGGCCGCTTGCTGTGCGGTG
GTCTTACTTTTGTTTTGCTCTTCCTCTATCTTGTCTAAAGCTTCCTTGGTGTCTTTTATCTCTATCCTTT
GATGCACACAATAGAGGGTTGCTACTGTATTATATAATGATCTAAGTTCTTCTGATCCTGTCTGAAGGGA
TGGTTGTAGCTGTCCCAGTATTTGTCTACAGCCTTCTGATGTTTCTAACAGGCCAGGATTAACTGCGAAT
CGTTCTAGCTCCCTGCTTGCCCATACTATATGTTTTAATTTATATTTTTTCTTTCCCCCTGGCCTTAACC
GAATTTTTTCCCATCGCGATCTAATTCTCCCCCGCTTAATACTGACGCTCTCGCACCCATCTCTCTCCTT
CTAGCCTCCGCTAGTCAAAATTTTTGGCGTACTCACCAGTCGCCGCCCCTCGCCTCTTGCCGTGCGCGCT
TCAGCAAGCCGAGTCCTGCGTCGAGAGAGCTCCTCTGGTTTCCCTTTCGCTTTCAAGTCCCTGTTCGGGC
GCCACTGCTAGAGATTTTCCACACTGACTAAAAGGGTCTGAGGGATCTCTAGTTACCAGAGTCACACAAC
AGACGGGCACACACTACTTGAAGCACTCAAGGCAAGCTTTATTGAGGCTTAAGCAGTGGGTTCCCTAGTT
AGCCAGAGAGCTCCCAGGCTCAGATCTGGTCTAACCAGAGAGACCCGTTTATGTATCGAGCTAGGCACTT
AAATACAATATCTCTGCAATGCGGCAATTCAGTGGTTCGTCCAATCCATGTCAGACCCGTCTGTTGCCTT
CCTAATAAGGCACGATCGTACCACCTTACTTCCACCAATCGGCATGCACGGTGCTTTTTCTCTCCTTGTA
AGGCATGTTGCTAACTCATCGTTACCATGTTGCAAGACTACAAGAGTATTGCATAAGACTACATTAAGCT
TGCAGCTCCAGCTTTTGTTCCCTTTAGTGAGGGTTAATTGCGCGCTTGGCGTAATCATGGTCATAGCTGT
TTCCTGTGTGAAATTGTTATCCGCTCACAATTCCACACAACATACGAGCCGGAAGCATAAAGTGTAAAGC
CTGGGGTGCCTAATGAGTGAGCTAACTCACATTAATTGCGTTGCGCTCACTGCCCGCTTTCCAGTCGGGA
AACCTGTCGTGCCAGCTGCATTAATGAATCGGCCAACGCGCGGGGAGAGGCGGTTTGCGTATTGGGCGCT
CTTCCGCTTCCTCGCTCACTGACTCGCTGCGCTCGGTCGTTCGGCTGCGGCGAGCGGTATCAGCTCACTC
AAAGGCGGTAATACGGTTATCCACAGAATCAGGGGATAACGCAGGAAAGAACATGTGAGCAAAAGGCCAG
CAAAAGGCCAGGAACCGTAAAAAGGCCGCGTTGCTGGCGTTTTTCCATAGGCTCCGCCCCCCTGACGAGC
ATCACAAAAATCGACGCTCAAGTCAGAGGTGGCGAAACCCGACAGGACTATAAAGATACCAGGCGTTTCC
CCCTGGAAGCTCCCTCGTGCGCTCTCCTGTTCCGACCCTGCCGCTTACCGGATACCTGTCCGCCTTTCTC
CCTTCGGGAAGCGTGGCGCTTTCTCATAGCTCACGCTGTAGGTATCTCAGTTCGGTGTAGGTCGTTCGCT
CCAAGCTGGGCTGTGTGCACGAACCCCCCGTTCAGCCCGACCGCTGCGCCTTATCCGGTAACTATCGTCT
TGAGTCCAACCCGGTAAGACACGACTTATCGCCACTGGCAGCAGCCACTGGTAACAGGATTAGCAGAGCG
AGGTATGTAGGCGGTGCTACAGAGTTCTTGAAGTGGTGGCCTAACTACGGCTACACTAGAAGAACAGTAT
TTGGTATCTGCGCTCTGCTGAAGCCAGTTACCTTCGGAAAAAGAGTTGGTAGCTCTTGATCCGGCAAACA
AACCACCGCTGGTAGCGGTGGTTTTTTTGTTTGCAAGCAGCAGATTACGCGCAGAAAAAAAGGATCTCAA
GAAGATCCTTTGATCTTTTCTACGGGGTCTGACGCTCAGTGGAACGAAAACTCACGTTAAGGGATTTTGG
TCATGAGATTATCAAAAAGGATCTTCACCTAGATCCTTTTAAATTAAAAATGAAGTTTTAAATCAATCTA
AAGTATATATGAGTAAACTTGGTCTGACAGTTACCAATGCTTAATCAGTGAGGCACCTATCTCAGCGATC
TGTCTATTTCGTTCATCCATAGTTGCCTGACTCCCCGTCGTGTAGATAACTACGATACGGGAGGGCTTAC
CATCTGGCCCCAGTGCTGCAATGATACCGCGAGACCCACGCTCACCGGCTCCAGATTTATCAGCAATAAA
CCAGCCAGCCGGAAGGGCCGAGCGCAGAAGTGGTCCTGCAACTTTATCCGCCTCCATCCAGTCTATTAAT
TGTTGCCGGGAAGCTAGAGTAAGTAGTTCGCCAGTTAATAGTTTGCGCAACGTTGTTGCCATTGCTACAG
GCATCGTGGTGTCACGCTCGTCGTTTGGTATGGCTTCATTCAGCTCCGGTTCCCAACGATCAAGGCGAGT
TACATGATCCCCCATGTTGTGCAAAAAAGCGGTTAGCTCCTTCGGTCCTCCGATCGTTGTCAGAAGTAAG
TTGGCCGCAGTGTTATCACTCATGGTTATGGCAGCACTGCATAATTCTCTTACTGTCATGCCATCCGTAA
GATGCTTTTCTGTGACTGGTGAGTACTCAACCAAGTCATTCTGAGAATAGTGTATGCGGCGACCGAGTTG
CTCTTGCCCGGCGTCAATACGGGATAATACCGCGCCACATAGCAGAACTTTAAAAGTGCTCATCATTGGA
AAACGTTCTTCGGGGCGAAAACTCTCAAGGATCTTACCGCTGTTGAGATCCAGTTCGATGTAACCCACTC
GTGCACCCAACTGATCTTCAGCATCTTTTACTTTCACCAGCGTTTCTGGGTGAGCAAAAACAGGAAGGCA
AAATGCCGCAAAAAAGGGAATAAGGGCGACACGGAAATGTTGAATACTCATACTCTTCCTTTTTCAATAT
TATTGAAGCATTTATCAGGGTTATTGTCTCATGAGCGGATACATATTTGAAAGGCCTCCAAAAAAGCCTC
CTCACTACTTCTGGAATAGCTCAGAGGCCGAGGCGGCCTCGGCCTCTGCATAAATAAAAAAAATTAGTCA
GCCATGGGGCGGAGAATGGGCGGAACTGGGCGGAGTTAGGGGCGGGATGGGCGGAGTTAGGGGCGGGATA
GCTAGAGCCAGACATGATAAGATACATTGATGAGTTTGGACAAACCACAACTAGAATGCAGTGAAAAAAA
TGCTTTATTTGTGAAATTTGTGATGCTATTGCTTTATTTGTAACCATTATAAGCTGCAATAAACAAGTTC
CTCTCACTCTCTGATATTCATTTCTTTGCAAGTTATAAATACTGAATAATAAGATGACATGAACTACTAC
TGCTAGAGATTTTCCACACTGACTAAAAGGGTCTGAGGGATCTCTAGTTACCAGAGTCACACAACAGACG
GGCACACACTACTTGAAGCACTCAAGGCAAGCTTTATTGAGGCTTAAGCAGTGGGTTCCCTAGTTAGCCA
GAGAGCTCCCAGGCTCAGATCTGGTCTAACCAGAGAGACCCAGTACAAGCAAAAAGCAGATCTTGTCTTC
GTTGGGAGTGAATTAGCCCTTCCAGTCCCCCCTTTTCTTTTAAAAAGTGGCTAAGATCTACAGCTGCCTT
GTAAGTCATTGGTCTTAAAGGTACCTCTAGTCCGGACGCCGAGGCGAAACAGGCGGGGAGGCGGCCCAAA
GGGAGATCCGACTCGTCTGAGGGCGAAGGCGAAGACGCGGAAGAGGCCGCAGAGCCGGCAGCAGGCCGCG
GGAAGGAAGGTCCGCTGGATTGAGGGCCGAAGGGACGTAGCAGAAGGACGTCCCGCGCAGAATCCAGGTG
GCAACACAGGCGAGCAGCCATGGAAAGGACGTCAGCTTCCCCGACAACACCACGGAATTGTCAGTGCCCA
ACAGCCGAGCCCCTGTCCAGCAGCGGGCAAGGCAGGCGGCGATGAGTTCCGCCGTGGCAATAGGGAGGGG
GAAAGCGAAAGTCCCGGAAAGGAGCTGACAGGTGGTGGCAATGCCCCAACCAGTGGGGGTTGCGTCAGCA
AACACAGTGCACACCACGCCACGTTGCCTGACAACGGGCCACAACTCCTCATAAAGAGACAGCAACCAGG
ATTTATACAAGGAGGAGAAAATGAAAGCCATACGGGAAGCAATAGCATGATACAAAGGCATTAAAGCAGC
GTATCCACATAGCGTAAAAGGAGCAACATAGTTAAGAATACGATATCTTGGATCGATCCTTACTTAGTTA
CCCGGGGAGCATGTCAAGGTCAAAATCGTCAAGAGCGTCAGCAGGCAGCATATCAAGGTCAAAGTCGTCA
AGGGCATCGGCTGGGAGCATGTCTAAGTCAAAATCGTCAAGGGCGTCGGTCGGCCCGCCGCTTTCGCACT
TTAGCTGTTTCTCCAGGCCACATATGATTAGTTCCAGGCCGAAAAGGAAGGCAGGTTCGGCTCCCTGCCG
GTCGAACAGCTCAATTGCTTGTCTCAGAAGTGGGGGCATAGAATCGGTGGTAGGTGTCTCTCTTTCCTCT
TTTGCTACTTGATGCTCCTGTTCCTCCAATACGCAGCCCAGTGTAAAGTGGCCCACGGCGGACAGAGCGT
ACAGTGCGTTCTCCAGGGAGAAGCCTTGCTGACACAGGAACGCGAGCTGATTTTCCAGGGTTTCGTACTG
TTTCTCTGTTGGGCGGGTGCCGAGATGCACTTTAGCCCCGTCGCGATGTGAGAGGAGAGCACAGCGGTAT
GACTTGGCGTTGTTCCGCAGAAAGTCTTGCCATGACTCGCCTTCCAGGGGGCAGAAGTGGGTATGATGCC
TGTCCAGCATCTCGATTGGCAGGGCATCGAGCAGGGCCCGCTTGTTCTTCACGTGCCAGTACAGGGTAGG
CTGCTCAACTCCCAGCTTTTGAGCGAGTTTCCTTGTCGTCAGGCCTTCGATACCGACACCATTGAGTAAT
TCCAGAGCTCCGTTTATGACTTTGCTCTTGTCCAGTCTAGACATTGGACCAGGGTTTTCTTCAACATCAC
CACAAGTGAGGAGAGAACCTCTACCTTCGGCACCGGGCTTGCGGGTCATGCACCAGGTGCGCGGTCCTTC
GGGCACCTCGACGTCGGCGGTGACGGTGAAGCCGAGCCGCTCGTAGAAGGGGAGGTTGCGGGGCGCGGAG
GTCTCCAGGAAGGCGGGCACCCCGGCGCGCTCGGCCGCCTCCACTCCGGGGAGCACGACGGCGCTGCCCA
GACCCTTGCCCTGGTGGTCGGGCGAGACGCCGACGGTGGCCAGGAACCACGCGGGCTCCTTGGGCCGGTG
CGGCGCCAGGAGGCCTTCCATCTGTTGCTGCGCGGCCAGCCGGGAACCGCTCAACTCGGCCATGCGCGGG
CCGATCTCGGCGAACACCGCCCCCGCTTCGACGCTCTCCGGCGTGGTCCAGACCGCCACCGCGGCGCCGT
CGTCCGCGACCCACACCTTGCCGATGTCGAGCCCGACGCGCGTGAGGAAGAGTTCTTGCAGCTCGGTGAC
CCGCTCGATGTGGCGGTCCGGATCGACGGTGTGGCGCGTGGCGGGGTAGTCGGCGAACGCGGCGGCGAGG
GTGCGTACGGCCCTGGGGACGTCGTCGCGGGTGGCGAGGCGCACCGTGGGCTTGTACTCGGTCATGGTGA
ATTGCTGGGGAGAGAGGTCGGTGATTCGGTCAACGAGGGAGCCGACTGCCGACGTGCGCTCCGGAGGCTT
GCAGAATGCGGAACACCGCGCGGGCAGGAACAGGGCCCACACTACCGCCCCACACCCCGCCTCCCGCACC
GCCCCTTCCCGGCCGCTGCTCTCGGCGCGCCCTGCTGAGCAGCCGCTATTGGCCACAGCCCATCGCGGTC
GGCGCGCTGCCATTGCTCCCTGGCGCTGTCCGTCTGCGAGGGTACTAGTGAGACGTGCGGCTTCCGTTTG
TCACGTCCGGCACGCCGCGAACCGCAAGGAACCTTCCCGACTTAGGGGCGGAGCAGGAAGCGTCGCCGGG
GGGCCCACAAGGGTAGCGGCGAAGATCCGGGTGACGCTGCGAACGGACGTGAAGAATGTGCGAGACCCAG
GGTCGGCGCCGCTGCGTTTCCCGGAACCACGCCCAGAGCAGCCGCGTCCCTGCGCAAACCCAGGGCTGCC
TTGGAAAAGGCGCAACCCCAACCCCGGATCCTGTACAACGCGTCTGCAGCCTAGGTTACTACCGGACGTT
TCTTTCCAGGAGCCGTCTTAGCACCTTCCTCAACCAGACCAAAAGGTTCGAGAACCCTCTTCTTGGCCTG
GAAGACTGCTCGCCCGAGGTTGCCCCCAAAAGACGTATCTTCTTGCAGACGCTCCTGAAACTCGGCGTCG
GCGTGGTTATACCGCAGGTACGGATTGTCACCCGCTTTGAGCTGCTGGTCGTAGGCCTTGTCGTGCTCGA
GGGCCGCTGCATCCGCCGCGTTGACGGGCTCCCCCTTGTCGAGTCCGTTGAAGGGTCCGAGGTACTTGTA
GCCAGGAAGCACCAGACCCCGGCCGTCGTCCTGCTTTTGCTGGTTGGCTTTGGGTTTCGGGGCTCCATGG
TGGCACCGGTGGTACCAAGCTTGGGTCTCCCTATAGTGAGTCGTATTAATTTCGATAAGCCAGTAAGCAG
TGGGTTCTCTAGTTAGCCAGAGAGCTCTGCTTATATAGACCTCCCACCGTACACGCCTACCGCCCATTTG
CGTCAATGGGGCGGAGTTGTTACGACATTTTGGAAAGTCCCGTTGATTTTGGTGCCAAAACAAACTCCCA
TTGACGTCAATGGGGTGGAGACTTGGAAATCCCCGTGAGTCAAACCGCTATCCACGCCCATTGATGTACT
GCCAAAACCGCATCACCATGGTAATAGCGATGACTAATACGTAGATGTACTGCCAAGTAGGAAAGTCCCA
TAAGGTCATGTACTGGGCATAATGCCAGGCGGGCCATTTACCGTCATTGACGTCAATAGGGGGCGTACTT
GGCATATGATACACTTGATGTACTGCCAAGTGGGCAGTTTACCGTAAATACTCCACCCATTGACGTCAAT
GGAAAGTCCCTATTGGCGTTACTATGGGAACATACGTCATTATTGACGTCAATGGGCGGGGGTCGTTGGG
CGGTCAGCCAGGCGGGCCATTTACCGTAAGTTATGTAACGCGGAACTCCATATATGGGCTATGAACTAAT
GACCCCGTAATTGATTACTATTAATAACTAGTCAATAATCAATGTCAACGCATCGATTCGCGGCCAAAGT
GGATCTCTGCTGTCCCTGTAATAAACCCGAAAATTTTGAATTTTTGTAATTTGTTTTTGTAATTCTTTAG
TTTGTATGTCTGTTGCTATTATGTCTACTATTCTTTCCCCTGCACTGTACCCCCCAATCCCCCCTTTTCT
TTTAAAATTGTGGATGAATACTGCCATTTGTCTCGAGGTCGAGAATTGTCCCCTCGGGGTTGGGAGGTGG
GTCTGAAACGATAATGGTGAATATCCCTGCCTAACTCTATTCACTATAGAAAGTACAGCAAAAACTATTC
TTAAACCTACCAAGCCTCCTACTATCATTATGAATAATTTTATATACCACAGCCAATTTGTTATGTTAAA
CCAATTCCACAAACTTGCCCATTTATCTAATTCCAATAATTCTTGTTCATTCTTTTCTTGCTGGTTTTGC
GATTCTTCAAT
